Features (pLannotate 1.2.2; 17 found; start..end, strand, type, name):
     97..476     +  enhancer       CMV enhancer: human cytomegalovirus immediate early enhancer
    477..680     +  promoter       CMV promoter: human cytomegalovirus (CMV) immediate early promoter
    792..1364    +  intron         β-globin intron: intron from rabbit β-globin gene
   1441..3403    +  CDS            env (fragment): murine leukemia virus gPr80 envelope polyprotein precursor; env; proteolytically cleaved into gp70SU and p15TM subunits
   3417..3494    +  CDS            HBB (fragment): HBB_PONPY - Experimental evidence at transcript level: Swiss-Prot protein existence level 2. Involved in oxygen transport from the lung to the various peripheral tissues. From Pongo pygmaeus (Bornean orangutan).
   3565..3620    +  polyA_signal   β-globin poly(A) signal: rabbit β-globin polyadenylation signal (Gil and Proudfoot, 1987)
   4002..4018    -  protein_bind   lac operator: The lac repressor binds to the lac operator to inhibit transcription in E. coli. This inhibition can be relieved by adding lactose or isopropyl-β-D-thiogalactopyranoside (IPTG). lac repressor encoded by lacI
   4026..4056    -  promoter       lac promoter: promoter for the E. coli lac operon
   4071..4092    -  protein_bind   CAP binding site: CAP binding activates transcription in the presence of cAMP. E. coli catabolite activator protein
   4105..4197    -  CDS            lacI (fragment): lac repressor; lacI; The lac repressor binds to the lac operator to inhibit transcription in E. coli. This inhibition can be relieved by adding lactose or isopropyl-β-D-thiogalactopyranoside (IPTG).
   4380..4968    -  rep_origin     ori: high-copy-number ColE1/pMB1/pBR322/pUC origin of replication
   5139..6000    -  CDS            AmpR (fragment): β-lactamase; bla; confers resistance to ampicillin, carbenicillin, and related antibiotics
   6001..6105    -  promoter       AmpR promoter: bla
   6158..6586    -  rep_origin     f1 ori (sequence partly withheld): f1 bacteriophage origin of replication; arrow indicates direction of (+) strand synthesis
   6591..6746    -  CDS            lacZα (fragment): LacZα fragment of β-galactosidase; lacZ fragment
   6754..6772    +  promoter       T7 promoter: promoter for bacteriophage T7 RNA polymerase
   6781..14      +  misc_feature   MCS (fragment) (across the origin): pBluescript multiple cloning site
>Addgene plasmid | pHCMV-AmphoEnv | analyzer sequence | sequence record 166223
GCGGCCGCTCTAGAGAGCTTGGCCCATTGCATACGTTGTATCCATATCATAATATGTACATTTATATTGG
CTCATGTCCAACATTACCGCCATGTTGACATTGATTATTGACTAGTTATTAATAGTAATCAATTACGGGG
TCATTAGTTCATAGCCCATATATGGAGTTCCGCGTTACATAACTTACGGTAAATGGCCCGCCTGGCTGAC
CGCCCAACGACCCCCGCCCATTGACGTCAATAATGACGTATGTTCCCATAGTAACGCCAATAGGGACTTT
CCATTGACGTCAATGGGTGGAGTATTTACGGTAAACTGCCCACTTGGCAGTACATCAAGTGTATCATATG
CCAAGTACGCCCCCTATTGACGTCAATGACGGTAAATGGCCCGCCTGGCATTATGCCCAGTACATGACCT
TATGGGACTTTCCTACTTGGCAGTACATCTACGTATTAGTCATCGCTATTACCATGGTGATGCGGTTTTG
GCAGTACATCAATGGGCGTGGATAGCGGTTTGACTCACGGGGATTTCCAAGTCTCCACCCCATTGACGTC
AATGGGAGTTTGTTTTGGCACCAAAATCAACGGGACTTTCCAAAATGTCGTAACAACTCCGCCCCATTGA
CGCAAATGGGCGGTAGGCGTGTACGGTGGGAGGTCTATATAAGCAGAGCTCGTTTAGTGAACCGTCAGAT
CGCCTGGAGACGCCATCCACGCTGTTTTGACCTCCATAGAAGACACCGGGACCGATCCAGCCTCCGGTCG
ACCGATCCTGAGAACTTCAGGGTGAGTTTGGGGACCCTTGATTGTTCTTTCTTTTTCGCTATTGTAAAAT
TCATGTTATATGGAGGGGGCAAAGTTTTCAGGGTGTTGTTTAGAATGGGAAGATGTCCCTTGTATCACCA
TGGACCCTCATGATAATTTTGTTTCTTTCACTTTCTACTCTGTTGACAACCATTGTCTCCTCTTATTTTC
TTTTCATTTTCTGTAACTTTTTCGTTAAACTTTAGCTTGCATTTGTAACGAATTTTTAAATTCACTTTTG
TTTATTTGTCAGATTGTAAGTACTTTCTCTAATCACTTTTTTTTCAAGGCAATCAGGGTATATTATATTG
TACTTCAGCACAGTTTTAGAGAACAATTGTTATAATTAAATGATAAGGTAGAATATTTCTGCATATAAAT
TCTGGCTGGCGTGGAAATATTCTTATTGGTAGAAACAACTACACCCTGGTCATCATCCTGCCTTTCTCTT
TATGGTTACAATGATATACACTGTTTGAGATGAGGATAAAATACTCTGAGTCCAAACCGGGCCCCTCTGC
TAACCATGTTCATGCCTTCTTCTCTTTCCTACAGCTCCTGGGCAACGTGCTGGTTGTTGTGCTGTCTCAT
CATTTTGGCAAAGAATTCCTCGACGGATCTGGGCCGCACCATGGCGCGTTCAACGCTCTCAAAACCCCCT
CAAGATAAGATTAACCCGTGGAAGCCCTTAATAGTCATGGGAGTCCTGTTAGGAGTAGGGATGGCAGAGA
GCCCCCATCAGGTCTTTAATGTAACCTGGAGAGTCACCAACCTGATGACTGGGCGTACCGCCAATGCCAC
CTCCCTCCTGGGAACTGTACAAGATGCCTTCCCAAAATTATATTTTGATCTATGTGATCTGGTCGGAGAG
GAGTGGGACCCTTCAGACCAGGAACCGTATGTCGGGTATGGCTGCAAGTACCCCGCAGGGAGACAGCGGA
CCCGGACTTTTGACTTTTACGTGTGCCCTGGGCATACCGTAAAGTCGGGGTGTGGGGGACCAGGAGAGGG
CTACTGTGGTAAATGGGGGTGTGAAACCACCGGACAGGCTTACTGGAAGCCCACATCATCGTGGGACCTA
ATCTCCCTTAAGCGCGGTAACACCCCCTGGGACACGGGATGCTCTAAAGTTGCCTGTGGCCCCTGCTACG
ACCTCTCCAAAGTATCCAATTCCTTCCAAGGGGCTACTCGAGGGGGCAGATGCAACCCTCTAGTCCTAGA
ATTCACTGATGCAGGAAAAAAGGCTAACTGGGACGGGCCCAAATCGTGGGGACTGAGACTGTACCGGACA
GGAACAGATCCTATTACCATGTTCTCCCTGACCCGGCAGGTCCTTAATGTGGGACCCCGAGTCCCCATAG
GGCCCAACCCAGTATTACCCGACCAAAGACTCCCTTCCTCACCAATAGAGATTGTACCGGCTCCACAGCC
ACCTAGCCCCCTCAATACCAGTTACCCCCCTTCCACTACCAGTACACCCTCAACCTCCCCTACAAGTCCA
AGTGTCCCACAGCCACCCCCAGGAACTGGAGATAGACTACTAGCTCTAGTCAAAGGAGCCTATCAGGCGC
TTAACCTCACCAATCCCGACAAGACCCAAGAATGTTGGCTGTGCTTAGTGTCGGGACCTCCTTATTACGA
AGGAGTAGCGGTCGTGGGCACTTATACCAATCATTCCACCGCTCCGGCCAACTGTACGGCCACTTCCCAA
CATAAGCTTACCCTATCTGAAGTGACAGGACAGGGCCTATGCATGGGGGCAGTACCTAAAACTCACCAGG
CCTTATGTAACACCACCCAAAGCGCCGGCTCAGGATCCTACTACCTTGCAGCACCCGCCGGAACAATGTG
GGCTTGCAGCACTGGATTGACTCCCTGCTTGTCCACCACGGTGCTCAATCTAACCACAGATTATTGTGTA
TTAGTTGAACTCTGGCCCAGAGTAATTTACCACTCCCCCGATTATATGTATGGTCAGCTTGAACAGCGTA
CCAAATATAAAAGAGAGCCAGTATCATTGACCCTGGCCCTTCTACTAGGAGGATTAACCATGGGAGGGAT
TGCAGCTGGAATAGGGACGGGGACCACTGCCTTAATTAAAACCCAGCAGTTTGAGCAGCTTCATGCCGCT
ATCCAGACAGACCTCAACGAAGTCGAAAAGTCAATTACCAACCTAGAAAAGTCACTGACCTCGTTGTCTG
AAGTAGTCCTACAGAACCGCAGAGGCCTAGATTTGCTATTCCTAAAGGAGGGAGGTCTCTGCGCAGCCCT
AAAAGAAGAATGTTGTTTTTATGCAGACCACACGGGGCTAGTGAGAGACAGCATGGCCAAATTAAGAGAA
AGGCTTAATCAGAGACAAAAACTATTTGAGACAGGCCAAGGATGGTTCGAAGGGCTGTTTAATAGATCCC
CCTGGTTTACCACCTTAATCTCCACCATCATGGGACCTCTAATAGTACTCTTACTGATCTTACTCTTTGG
ACCTTGCATTCTCAATCGATTAGTCCAATTTGTTAAAGACAGGATATCAGTGGTCCAGGCTCTAGTTTTG
ACTCAACAATATCACCAGCTGAAGCCCATAGAGTACGAGCCATGATAACCGTCGAGGAATTCACTCCTCA
GGTGCAGGCTGCCTATCAGAAGGTGGTGGCTGGTGTGGCCAATGCCCTGGCTCACAAATACCACTGAGAT
CTTTTTCCCTCTGCCAAAAATTATGGGGACATCATGAAGCCCCTTGAGCATCTGACTTCTGGCTAATAAA
GGAAATTTATTTTCATTGCAATAGTGTGTTGGAATTTTTTGTGTCTCTCACTCGGAAGGACATATGGGAG
GGCAAATCATTTAAAACATCAGAATGAGTATTTGGTTTAGAGTTTGGCAACATATGCCCATATGCTGGCT
GCCATGAACAAAGGTTGGCTATAAAGAGGTCATCAGTATATGAAACAGCCCCCTGCTGTCCATTCCTTAT
TCCATAGAAAAGCCTTGACTTGAGGTTAGATTTTTTTTATATTTTGTTTTGTGTTATTTTTTTCTTTAAC
ATCCCTAAAATTTTCCTTACATGTTTTACTAGCCAGATTTTTCCTCCTCTCCTGACTACTCCCAGTCATA
GCTGTCCCTCTTCTCTTATGGAGATCCCTCGACGGATCGGCCGCAATTCGTAATCATGTCATAGCTGTTT
CCTGTGTGAAATTGTTATCCGCTCACAATTCCACACAACATACGAGCCGGAAGCATAAAGTGTAAAGCCT
GGGGTGCCTAATGAGTGAGCTAACTCACATTAATTGCGTTGCGCTCACTGCCCGCTTTCCAGTCGGGAAA
CCTGTCGTGCCAGCTGCATTAATGAATCGGCCAACGCGCGGGGAGAGGCGGTTTGCGTATTGGGCGCTCT
TCCGCTTCCTCGCTCACTGACTCGCTGCGCTCGGTCGTTCGGCTGCGGCGAGCGGTATCAGCTCACTCAA
AGGCGGTAATACGGTTATCCACAGAATCAGGGGATAACGCAGGAAAGAACATGTGAGCAAAAGGCCAGCA
AAAGGCCAGGAACCGTAAAAAGGCCGCGTTGCTGGCGTTTTTCCATAGGCTCCGCCCCCCTGACGAGCAT
CACAAAAATCGACGCTCAAGTCAGAGGTGGCGAAACCCGACAGGACTATAAAGATACCAGGCGTTTCCCC
CTGGAAGCTCCCTCGTGCGCTCTCCTGTTCCGACCCTGCCGCTTACCGGATACCTGTCCGCCTTTCTCCC
TTCGGGAAGCGTGGCGCTTTCTCATAGCTCACGCTGTAGGTATCTCAGTTCGGTGTAGGTCGTTCGCTCC
AAGCTGGGCTGTGTGCACGAACCCCCCGTTCAGCCCGACCGCTGCGCCTTATCCGGTAACTATCGTCTTG
AGTCCAACCCGGTAAGACACGACTTATCGCCACTGGCAGCAGCCACTGGTAACAGGATTAGCAGAGCGAG
GTATGTAGGCGGTGCTACAGAGTTCTTGAAGTGGTGGCCTAACTACGGCTACACTAGAAGAACAGTATTT
GGTATCTGCGCTCTGCTGAAGCCAGTTACCTTCGGAAAAAGAGTTGGTAGCTCTTGATCCGGCAAACAAA
CCACCGCTGGTAGCGGTGGTTTTTTTGTTTGCAAGCAGCAGATTACGCGCAGAAAAAAAGGATCTCAAGA
AGATCCTTTGATCTTTTCTACGGGGTCTGACGCTCAGTGGAACGAAAACTCACGTTAAGGGATTTTGGTC
ATGAGATTATCAAAAAGGATCTTCACCTAGATCCTTTTAAATTAAAAATGAAGTTTTAAATCAATCTAAA
GTATATATGAGTAAACTTGGTCTGACAGTTACCAATGCTTAATCAGTGAGGCACCTATCTCAGCGATCTG
TCTATTTCGTTCATCCATAGTTGCCTGACTCCCCGTCGTGTAGATAACTACGATACGGGAGGGCTTACCA
TCTGGCCCCAGTGCTGCAATGATACCGCGAGACCCACGCTCACCGGCTCCAGATTTATCAGCAATAAACC
AGCCAGCCGGAAGGGCCGAGCGCAGAAGTGGTCCTGCAACTTTATCCGCCTCCATCCAGTCTATTAATTG
TTGCCGGGAAGCTAGAGTAAGTAGTTCGCCAGTTAATAGTTTGCGCAACGTTGTTGCCATTGCTACAGGC
ATCGTGGTGTCACGCTCGTCGTTTGGTATGGCTTCATTCAGCTCCGGTTCCCAACGATCAAGGCGAGTTA
CATGATCCCCCATGTTGTGCAAAAAAGCGGGTTAGCTCCTTCGGTCCTCCGATCGTTGTCAGAAGTAAGT
TGGCCGCAGTGTTATCACTCATGGTTATGGCAGCACTGCATAATTCTCTTACTGTCATGCCATCCGTAAG
ATGCTTTTCTGTGACTGGTGAGTACTCAACCAAGTCATTCTGAGAATAGTGTATGCGGCGACCGAGTTGC
TCTTGCCCGGCGTCAATACGGGATAATACCGCGCCACATAGCAGAACTTTAAAAGTGCTCATCATTGGAA
AACGTTCTTCGGGGCGAAAACTCTCAAGGATCTTACCGCTGTTGAGATCCAGTTCGATGTAACCCACTCG
TGCACCCAACTGATCTTCAGCATCTTTTACTTTCACCAGCGTTTCTGGGTGAGCAAAAACAGGAAGGCAA
AATGCCGCAAAAAAGGGAATAAGGGCGACACGGAAATGTTGAATACTCATACTCTTCCTTTTTCAATATT
ATTGAAGCATTTATCAGGGTTATTGTCTCATGAGCGGATACATATTTGAATGTATTTAGAAAAATAAACA
AATAGGGGTTCCGCGCACATTTCCCCGAAAAGTGCCACCTAAATTGTAAGCGTTAATATTTTGTTAAAAT
TCGCGTTAAATTTTTGTTAAATCAGCTCATTTTTTAACCAATAGGCCGAAATCGGCAAAATCCCTTATAA
ATCAAAAGAATAGACCGAGATAGGGT
[37 nt withheld, positions 6257-6293]
AAAGAACGTGGACTCCAACGTCAAAGG
[49 nt withheld, positions 6321-6369]
T
[91 nt withheld, positions 6371-6461]
G
[124 nt withheld, positions 6463-6586]
CCCATTCGCCATTCAGGCTGCGCAACTGTTGGGAAGGGCGATCGGTGCGGGCCTCTTCGCTATTACGCCA
GCTGGCGAAAGGGGGATGTGCTGCAAGGCGATTAAGTTGGGTAACGCCAGGGTTTTCCCAGTCACGACGT
TGTAAAACGACGGCCAGTGAGCGCGCGTAATACGACTCACTATAGGGCGAATTGGAGCTCCACCGCGGTG
